>Addgene plasmid #245789 | BtARR2-3A | addgene full sequence | sequence record 488759 | Addgene NGS Result
GTTTGACAGCTTATCATCGACTGCACGGTGCACCAATGCTTCTGGCGTCAGGCAGCCATCGGAAGCTGTG
GTATGGCTGTGCAGGTCGTAAATCACTGCATAATTCGTGTCGCTCAAGGCGCACTCCCGTTCTGGATAAT
GTTTTTTGCGCCGACATCATAACGGTTCTGGCAAATATTCTGAAATGAGCTGTTGACAATTAATCATCCG
GCTCGTATAATGTGTGGAATTGTGAGCGGATAACAATTTCACACAGGAAACAGCGCCGCTGAGAAAAAGC
GAAGCGGCACTGCTCTTTAACAATTTATCAGACAATCTGTGTGGGCACTCGACCGGAATTATCGATTAAC
TTTATTATTAAAAATTAAAGAGGTATATATTAATGTATCGATTAAATAAGGAGGAATAAACCATGGGCGA
CAAAGGGACGCGGGTGTTCAAGAAGGCGAGCCCCAATGGAAAGCTCACCGTCTATCTGGGAAAGCGGGAC
TTTGTGGACCACATCGACCTCGTGGAGCCCGTGGATGGAGTGGTTCTTGTGGATCCGGAGTATCTCAAGG
AGAGGAGAGTCTATGTGACGCTCACGTGCGCCTTCCGCTACGGACGGGAGGACCTGGACGTCCTGGGCCT
GACCTTTCGCAAGGACCTGTTTGTGGCCAACGTGCAGTCTTTCCCGCCGGCCCCTGAGGACAAGAAGCCC
CTGACGCGTCTGCAGGAGCGCCTCATCAAGAAGCTGGGCGAGCATGCCTACCCTTTCACCTTTGAGATCC
CTCCGAACCTGCCATGCTCTGTGACTTTGCAGCCGGGACCTGAAGATACAGGGAAGGCTTGCGGTGTCGA
CTACGAAGTGAAAGCCTTCTGTGCGGAGAACCTGGAGGAGAAGATCCACAAGCGGAACTCCGTACGCCTG
GTCATCCGGAAGGTTCAGTATGCCCCAGAGAGGCCCGGGCCCCAGCCCACGGCCGAGACCACCAGGCAGT
TCCTCATGTCAGACAAGCCCTTGCATCTGGAGGCCTCCCTGGACAAGGAGATCTACTACCACGGAGAACC
CATCAGTGTCAACGTCCATGTCACCAACAACACCAACAAGACGGTGAAGAAGATCAAGATCTCGGTGCGC
CAGTATGCAGACATCTGTCTGTTCAACACAGCCCAGTACAAGTGCCCTGTGGCCATGGAAGAGGCTGATG
ACACAGTGGCACCCAGCTCTACGTTCTGCAAGGTCTACACGCTGACCCCCTTCCTGGCCAACAATCGAGA
GAAGCGGGGCCTCGCCCTGGACGGGAAGCTCAAACACGAGGACACGAACCTGGCCTCCAGCACCCTGTTG
AGGGAAGGAGCCAACCGGGAGATCCTGGGCATCATTGTTTCCTACAAAGTGAAAGTGAAGCTGGTGGTGT
CTCGTGGCGGCCTGTTGGGAGATCTTGCATCCAGTGATGTGGCCGTGGAACTGCCTTTCACCCTAATGCA
CCCCAAGCCCAAAGAGGAACCCCCACACCGGGAAGTTCCAGAGCACGAGACGCCGGTAGATACCAATCTC
ATAGAACTTGACACCAACGATGACGACGCTGCGGCTGAGGACTTTGCCCGCCAGAGACTAAAAGGCATGA
AGGATGACAAGGAGGAAGAGGAGGATGGTACCGGCTCTCCGCGGCTCAACGACAGATAGACTGGGGCTGC
CCTCCCTCCGGGCAGCTCCAGGTCCACTCTCATGCACTAGGATGCTTGTTCGTCTTCTTCCTGTCCTGGC
TCCCCCTCCCCTTTGTTCTTCCAGTTTCTACCAGGAAGCTTGGCTGTTTTGGCGGATGAGAGAAGATTTT
CAGCCTGATACAGATTAAATCAGAACGCAGAAGCGGTCTGATAAAACAGAATTTGCCTGGCGGCAGTAGC
GCGGTGGTCCCACCTGACCCCATGCCGAACTCAGAAGTGAAACGCCGTAGCGCCGATGGTAGTGTGGGGT
CTCCCCATGCGAGAGTAGGGAACTGCCAGGCATCAAATAAAACGAAAGGCTCAGTCGAAAGACTGGGCCT
TTCGTTTTATCTGTTGTTTGTCGGTGAACGCTCTCCTGAGTAGGACAAATCCGCCGGGAGCGGATTTGAA
CGTTGCGAAGCAACGGCCCGGAGGGTGGCGGGCAGGACGCCCGCCATAAACTGCCAGGCATCAAATTAAG
CAGAAGGCCATCCTGACGGATGGCCTTTTTGCGTTTCTACAAACTCTTTTGTTTATTTTTCTAAATACAT
TCAAATATGTATCCGCTCATGAGACAATAACCCTGATAAATGCTTCAATAATATTGAAAAAGGAAGAGTA
TGAGTATTCAACATTTCCGTGTCGCCCTTATTCCCTTTTTTGCGGCATTTTGCCTTCCTGTTTTTGCTCA
CCCAGAAACGCTGGTGAAAGTAAAAGATGCTGAAGATCAGTTGGGTGCACGAGTGGGTTACATCGAACTG
GATCTCAACAGCGGTAAGATCCTTGAGAGTTTTCGCCCCGAAGAACGTTTTCCAATGATGAGCACTTTTA
AAGTTCTGCTATGTGGCGCGGTATTATCCCGTGTTGACGCCGGGCAAGAGCAACTCGGTCGCCGCATACA
CTATTCTCAGAATGACTTGGTTGAGTACTCACCAGTCACAGAAAAGCATCTTACGGATGGCATGACAGTA
AGAGAATTATGCAGTGCTGCCATAACCATGAGTGATAACACTGCGGCCAACTTACTTCTGACAACGATCG
GAGGACCGAAGGAGCTAACCGCTTTTTTGCACAACATGGGGGATCATGTAACTCGCCTTGATCGTTGGGA
ACCGGAGCTGAATGAAGCCATACCAAACGACGAGCGTGACACCACGATGCCTGTAGCAATGGCAACAACG
TTGCGCAAACTATTAACTGGCGAACTACTTACTCTAGCTTCCCGGCAACAATTAATAGACTGGATGGAGG
CGGATAAAGTTGCAGGACCACTTCTGCGCTCGGCCCTTCCGGCTGGCTGGTTTATTGCTGATAAATCTGG
AGCCGGTGAGCGTGGGTCTCGCGGTATCATTGCAGCACTGGGGCCAGATGGTAAGCCCTCCCGTATCGTA
GTTATCTACACGACGGGGAGTCAGGCAACTATGGATGAACGAAATAGACAGATCGCTGAGATAGGTGCCT
CACTGATTAAGCATTGGTAACTGTCAGACCAAGTTTACTCATATATACTTTAGATTGATTTAAAACTTCA
TTTTTAATTTAAAAGGATCTAGGTGAAGATCCTTTTTGATAATCTCATGACCAAAATCCCTTAACGTGAG
TTTTCGTTCCACTGAGCGTCAGACCCCGTAGAAAAGATCAAAGGATCTTCTTGAGATCCTTTTTTTCTGC
GCGTAATCTGCTGCTTGCAAACAAAAAAACCACCGCTACCAGCGGTGGTTTGTTTGCCGGATCAAGAGCT
ACCAACTCTTTTTCCGAAGGTAACTGGCTTCAGCAGAGCGCAGATACCAAATACTGTCCTTCTAGTGTAG
CCGTAGTTAGGCCACCACTTCAAGAACTCTGTAGCACCGCCTACATACCTCGCTCTGCTAATCCTGTTAC
CAGTGGCTGCTGCCAGTGGCGATAAGTCGTGTCTTACCGGGTTGGACTCAAGACGATAGTTACCGGATAA
GGCGCAGCGGTCGGGCTGAACGGGGGGTTCGTGCACACAGCCCAGCTTGGAGCGAACGACCTACACCGAA
CTGAGATACCTACAGCGTGAGCTATGAGAAAGCGCCACGCTTCCCGAAGGGAGAAAGGCGGACAGGTATC
CGGTAAGCGGCAGGGTCGGAACAGGAGAGCGCACGAGGGAGCTTCCAGGGGGAAACGCCTGGTATCTTTA
TAGTCCTGTCGGGTTTCGCCACCTCTGACTTGAGCGTCGATTTTTGTGATGCTCGTCAGGGGGGCGGAGC
CTATGGAAAAACGCCAGCAACGCGGCCTTTTTACGGTTCCTGGCCTTTTGCTGGCCTTTTGCTCACATGT
TCTTTCCTGCGTTATCCCCTGATTCTGTGGATAACCGTATTACCGCCTTTGAGTGAGCTGATACCGCTCG
CCGCAGCCGAACGACCGAGCGCAGCGAGTCAGTGAGCGAGGAAGCGGAAGAGCGCCTGATGCGGTATTTT
CTCCTTACGCATCTGTGCGGTATTTCACACCGCATATGGTGCACTCTCAGTACAATCTGCTCTGATGCCG
CATAGTTAAGCCAGTATACACTCCGCTATCGCTACGTGACTGGGTCATGGCTGCGCCCCGACACCCGCCA
ACACCCGCTGACGCGCCCTGACGGGCTTGTCTGCTCCCGGCATCCGCTTACAGACAAGCTGTGACCGTCT
CCGGGAGCTGCATGTGTCAGAGGTTTTCACCGTCATCACCGAAACGCGCGAGGCAGCAGATCAATTCGCG
CGCGAAGGCGAAGCGGCATGCATTTACGTTGACACCATCGAATGGTGCAAAACCTTTCGCGGTATGGCAT
GATAGCGCCCGGAAGAGAGTCAATTCAGGGTGGTGAATGTGAAACCAGTAACGTTATACGATGTCGCAGA
GTATGCCGGTGTCTCTTATCAGACCGTTTCCCGCGTGGTGAACCAGGCCAGCCACGTTTCTGCGAAAACG
CGGGAAAAAGTGGAAGCGGCGATGGCGGAGCTGAATTACATTCCCAACCGCGTGGCACAACAACTGGCGG
GCAAACAGTCGTTGCTGATTGGCGTTGCCACCTCCAGTCTGGCCCTGCACGCGCCGTCGCAAATTGTCGC
GGCGATTAAATCTCGCGCCGATCAACTGGGTGCCAGCGTGGTGGTGTCGATGGTAGAACGAAGCGGCGTC
GAAGCCTGTAAAGCGGCGGTGCACAATCTTCTCGCGCAACGCGTCAGTGGGCTGATCATTAACTATCCGC
TGGATGACCAGGATGCCATTGCTGTGGAAGCTGCCTGCACTAATGTTCCGGCGTTATTTCTTGATGTCTC
TGACCAGACACCCATCAACAGTATTATTTTCTCCCATGAAGACGGTACGCGACTGGGCGTGGAGCATCTG
GTCGCATTGGGTCACCAGCAAATCGCGCTGTTAGCGGGCCCATTAAGTTCTGTCTCGGCGCGTCTGCGTC
TGGCTGGCTGGCATAAATATCTCACTCGCAATCAAATTCAGCCGATAGCGGAACGGGAAGGCGACTGGAG
TGCCATGTCCGGTTTTCAACAAACCATGCAAATGCTGAATGAGGGCATCGTTCCCACTGCGATGCTGGTT
GCCAACGATCAGATGGCGCTGGGCGCAATGCGCGCCATTACCGAGTCCGGGCTGCGCGTTGGTGCGGATA
TCTCGGTAGTGGGATACGACGATACCGAAGACAGCTCATGTTATATCCCGCCGTTAACCACCATCAAACA
GGATTTTCGCCTGCTGGGGCAAACCAGCGTGGACCGCTTGCTGCAACTCTCTCAGGGCCAGGCGGTGAAG
GGCAATCAGCTGTTGCCCGTCTCACTGGTGAAAAGAAAAACCACCCTGGCGCCCAATACGCAAACCGCCT
CTCCCCGCGCGTTGGCCGATTCATTAATGCAGCTGGCACGACAGGTTTCCCGACTGGAAAGCGGGCAGTG
AGCGCAACGCAATTAATGTAAGTTAGCGCGAATTGATCTG
Features (pLannotate 1.2.2; 17 found; start..end, strand, type, name):
      3..20      +  promoter       tet promoter (fragment): E. coli promoter for tetracycline efflux protein gene
     16..117     -  CDS            yciV (fragment): RNAAM_ECOLI - Also known as trpH From Escherichia coli (strain K12).
    193..222     +  promoter       trc promoter: strong E. coli promoter; hybrid between the trp and lac UV5 promoters
    230..246     +  protein_bind   lac operator: The lac repressor binds to the lac operator to inhibit transcription in E. coli. This inhibition can be relieved by adding lactose or isopropyl-β-D-thiogalactopyranoside (IPTG). lac repressor encoded by lacI
    263..332     +  misc_feature   rrnG antiterminator: antiterminator from the E. coli rrnG leader region (Berg et al., 1989)
    383..409     +  CDS            minicistron: synthetic cistron containing a ribosome binding site (Shine-Dalgarno sequence), for enhancing the bacterial expression of a downstream cistron (Schoner, 1997) This first cistron should terminate 3 bp upstream of the ATG for the second cistron.
    413..1666    +  CDS            ARRB1: ARRB1_BOVIN - Experimental evidence at protein level: Swiss-Prot protein existence level 1. Functions in regulating agonist-mediated G-protein coupled receptor (GPCR) signaling by mediating both receptor desensitization and resensitization processes. During homologous desensitization, beta- arrestins bind to the GPRK-phosphorylated receptor and sterically preclude its coupling to the cognate G-protein; the binding appears to require additional receptor determinants exposed only in the active receptor conformation. The beta-arrestins target many receptors for internalization by acting as endocy
   1875..1990    +  ncRNA          5S rRNA: Accession: RF00001 - 5S ribosomal RNA
   1994..2080    +  terminator     rrnB T1 terminator: Escherichia coli rrnB; transcription terminator T1 from the E. coli rrnB gene
   2172..2199    +  terminator     rrnB T2 terminator: transcription terminator T2 from the E. coli rrnB gene
   2218..2309    +  promoter       AmpR promoter: bla
   2310..3170    +  CDS            AmpR: β-lactamase; bla; confers resistance to ampicillin, carbenicillin, and related antibiotics
   3341..3929    +  rep_origin     ori: high-copy-number ColE1/pMB1/pBR322/pUC origin of replication
   4115..4255    -  misc_feature   bom: basis of mobility region from pBR322
   4357..4397    -  CDS            rop (fragment): Rop protein, which maintains plasmids at low copy number; rop
   4441..4518    +  promoter       lacIq promoter: lacI (mutant); In the lacIq allele, a single base change in the promoter boosts expression of the lacI gene about 10-fold.
   4519..5601    +  CDS            lacI: lac repressor; lacI; The lac repressor binds to the lac operator to inhibit transcription in E. coli. This inhibition can be relieved by adding lactose or isopropyl-β-D-thiogalactopyranoside (IPTG).
