[The description below was written by a language model from this plasmid's Addgene catalogue record and pLannotate feature annotations shown in this document.]
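Description:
BtARR2-3A is a bacterial expression plasmid built on the pTrcHisB backbone for producing a mutant form of bovine arrestin-2 in E. coli. It replicates from a high-copy ColE1/pMB1-type origin, with a pBR322 bom region and only a fragment of rop remaining, and is selected with ampicillin through the β-lactamase (AmpR) gene.

The roughly 1.4 kb insert, cloned between NcoI and HindIII, carries three alanine substitutions (I386A, V387A, F388A), the "3A" of the name. The catalogue lists the promoter simply as lac, but the feature table shows the hybrid trc promoter (trp/lacUV5) followed by a lac operator. The plasmid also carries lacI under the lacIq promoter, so expression is repressed by plasmid-encoded lac repressor and can be induced with IPTG. Between the operator and the coding sequence lie the rrnG antiterminator and a short synthetic minicistron supplying a ribosome binding site, both of which are meant to boost transcription and translation of the downstream open reading frame. The rrnB T1 and T2 terminators, preceded by a 5S rRNA segment, end the transcript. No His tag or other epitope tag is annotated, and the arrestin reading frame starts directly after the minicistron, which suggests the protein is made untagged.

There is a naming discrepancy in the record. The catalogue links the insert to the ARRB2 gene entry, whereas the annotation matches the coding sequence to bovine ARRB1 (β-arrestin-1), which is the protein conventionally called arrestin-2. The stated purpose is bacterial expression of this mutant. The associated publication concerns the structural requirements for arrestin binding to GPCRs and for JNK3 activation.
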