Addgene plasmid #245789: BtARR2-3A
Purpose: Expression of mutated bovine arrestin-2 (I386A, V387A, F388A) in bacteria
Depositing lab: Vsevolod Gurevich. Depositing organization: Vanderbilt University. Publication: GPCR Binding and JNK3 Activation by Arrestin-3 Have Different Structural Requirements. Zheng C, Weinstein LD, Nguyen KK, Grewal A, Gurevich EV, Gurevich VV. Cells. 2023 Jun 6;12(12):1563. doi: 10.3390/cells12121563. PubMed 37371033.
Backbone
  Vector backbone: pTrcHisB
  Backbone size w/o insert (bp): 4400
  Vector type: Bacterial Expression
Growth in bacteria
  Bacterial resistance: Ampicillin, 100 μg/mL
  Growth temperature: 37°C
  Growth strain: DH5alpha
  Copy number: High Copy
Gene/Insert
  Gene/Insert name: arrestin-2
  Species: B. taurus (bovine)
  Insert size (bp): 1400
  Mutation: I386A, V387A, F388A
  Entrez Gene: ARRB2
  Promoter: lac
  Cloning method: Restriction Enzyme; 5′ cloning site NcoI (unknown if destroyed); 3′ cloning site HindIII (unknown if destroyed)
Terms and licenses: Academic/Nonprofit Terms; Industry Terms: Not Available to Industry
How to cite: BtARR2-3A was a gift from Vsevolod Gurevich (Addgene plasmid # 245789 ; http://n2t.net/addgene:245789 ; RRID:Addgene_245789)
